Addgene plasmid #158706: pJV53-Cas12a
Purpose: CRISPR system used for genome editing in Mycobacterium smegmatis, expresses codon-optimized FnCpf1 and the recombination proteins gp60 and gp61
Depositing lab: Yi-Cheng Sun. Depositing organization: Peking Union Medical College, Chinese Academy of Medical Sciences. Publication: CRISPR-Cas12a-Assisted Recombineering in Bacteria. Yan MY, Yan HQ, Ren GX, Zhao JP, Guo XP, Sun YC. Appl Environ Microbiol. 2017 Aug 17;83(17). pii: AEM.00947-17. doi: 10.1128/AEM.00947-17. Print 2017 Sep 1. PubMed 28646112.
Backbone
  Vector backbone: pJV53
  Backbone manufacturer: addgene 26904
  Backbone size w/o insert (bp): 8919
  Vector type: Bacterial Expression, CRISPR
Growth in bacteria
  Bacterial resistance: Kanamycin, 50 μg/mL
  Growth temperature: 37°C
  Growth strain: DH5alpha
  Copy number: High Copy
Gene/Insert
  Gene/Insert name: FnCpf1
  Species: Francisella tularensis subsp. Novicida
  Insert size (bp): 3903
  Promoter: TetO
  Cloning method: Restriction Enzyme; 5′ cloning site SpeI (not destroyed); 3′ cloning site SpeI (not destroyed)
  Sequencing primers: 5′ ACTAGTGGCCATGATGGCAT
Terms and licenses: Academic/Nonprofit Terms; Industry Terms: Not Available to Industry
How to cite: pJV53-Cas12a was a gift from Yi-Cheng Sun (Addgene plasmid # 158706 ; http://n2t.net/addgene:158706 ; RRID:Addgene_158706)
