[The description below was written by a language model from this plasmid's Addgene catalogue record and pLannotate feature annotations shown in this document.]
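Description:
pJV53-Cas12a is a bacterial CRISPR/recombineering plasmid built on the pJV53 backbone for genome editing in Mycobacterium smegmatis. According to the record it supplies two functions from one vector: a codon-optimized Cas12a nuclease (FnCpf1) from Francisella tularensis subsp. novicida, and the recombination proteins gp60 and gp61. It is propagated in E. coli through a high-copy ColE1/pUC-type origin and selected with kanamycin via an aph(3')-Ia gene that sits between rrnB T1 terminators. The sequenced plasmid is about 14 kb.

The roughly 3.9 kb cas12a coding sequence was inserted at a SpeI site and is listed as driven by a TetO promoter. This fits the feature table, which finds short tet operator matches just upstream of the gene (annotated by similarity as fragments of a TRE promoter) and a divergently oriented tetR repressor gene. Nuclease expression should therefore be held off by TetR and relieved by a tetracycline-type inducer. The whole tetR–promoter–cas12a block is bracketed by two loxP sites in the same orientation, so Cre recombinase could in principle excise it, although the record does not describe such a use.

The automated annotation does not call gp60 or gp61, nor any mycobacterial replication origin. Several kilobases of backbone lie between the ColE1 origin and the kanamycin marker with few annotations, and the recombinase genes presumably sit there. That region does contain an amiS homologue from the M. smegmatis amidase locus, but the record does not state which promoter controls gp60 and gp61. No crRNA cassette is annotated, so the guide would apparently have to be supplied separately. The intended use is Cas12a-assisted recombineering, in which Cas12a cleavage counterselects unedited chromosomes.
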