Features (pLannotate 1.2.2; 14 found; start..end, strand, type, name):
      1..34      -  protein_bind   loxP: Cre-mediated recombination occurs in the 8-bp core sequence (GCATACAT). Cre recombinase
     54..674     -  CDS            tetR: TETR2_ECOLX - Experimental evidence at protein level: Swiss-Prot protein existence level 1. TetR is the repressor of the tetracycline resistance element; its N-terminal region forms a helix-turn-helix structure and binds DNA. Binding of tetracycline to TetR reduces the repressor affinity for the tetracycline resistance gene (tetA) promoter operator sites. From Escherichia coli.
    825..929     +  CDS            Y4104_STRCO (fragment): Protein inferred from homology: Swiss-Prot protein existence level 3. From Streptomyces coelicolor (strain ATCC BAA-471 / A3(2) / M145).
    987..1006    +  promoter       tight TRE promoter (fragment): Tet-responsive promoter PTight, consisting of seven tet operator sequences followed by the minimal CMV promoter
   1013..1030    +  promoter       tight TRE promoter (fragment): Tet-responsive promoter PTight, consisting of seven tet operator sequences followed by the minimal CMV promoter
   1119..5018    +  CDS            cas12a: CS12A_FRATN - Also known as cpf1 From Francisella tularensis subsp. novicida (strain U112).
   5022..5055    -  protein_bind   loxP: Cre-mediated recombination occurs in the 8-bp core sequence (GCATACAT). Cre recombinase
   5121..5709    +  rep_origin     ori: high-copy-number ColE1/pMB1/pBR322/pUC origin of replication
   9776..10414   +  CDS            AMIS_MYCSM: Protein inferred from homology: Swiss-Prot protein existence level 3. Possible transporter that might be responsible for the adsorption of amidase substrates or release of their hydrolysis products. From Mycolicibacterium smegmatis (Mycobacterium smegmatis).
  10451..10468   -  misc_feature   MCS (fragment): multiple cloning site
  12569..12615   +  terminator     rrnB T1 terminator: transcription terminator T1 from the E. coli rrnB gene
  12776..13591   +  CDS            KanR: aminoglycoside phosphotransferase; aph(3')-Ia; confers resistance to kanamycin in bacteria or G418 (Geneticin®) in eukaryotes
  13732..13875   +  CDS            TRA2_ECOLX (fragment): Protein predicted: Swiss-Prot protein existence level 4. Required for transposition of transposon Tn903. From Escherichia coli.
  13892..13938   -  terminator     rrnB T1 terminator: transcription terminator T1 from the E. coli rrnB gene
>Addgene plasmid #158706 | pJV53-Cas12a | addgene full sequence | sequence record 320865 | Addgene NGS Result
ATAACTTCGTATAATGTATGCTATACGAAGTTATTAATTGCCCATGGTCATTAAGACCCACTTTCACATT
TAAGTTGTTTTTCTAATCCGCAGATGATCAATTCAAGGCCGAATAAGAAGGCTGGCTCTGCACCTTGGTG
ATCAAATAATTCGATAGCTTGTCGTAATAATGGCGGCATACTATCAGTAGTAGGTGTTTCCCTTTCTTCT
TTAGCGACTTGATGCTCTTGATCTTCCAATACGCAACCTAAGGTAAAATGCCCCACAGCGCTGAGTGCAT
ATAACGCGTTCTCTAGTGAAAAACCTTGTTGGCATAAAAAGGCTAATTGATTTTCGAGAGTTTCATACTG
TTTTTCTGTAGGCCGTGTACCTAAATGTACTTTTGCTCCATCGCGATGACTTAGTAAAGCACATCTAAAA
CTTTTAGCGTTATTACGCAAAAAATCTTGCCAGCTTTCCCCTTCTAAAGGGCAAAAGTGAGTATGGTGCC
TATCTAACATCTCAATGGCTAAGGCGTCGAGCAGGGCTCGCTTATTTTTTACATGCCAATACAATGTAGG
CTGCTCTACACCAAGTTTCTGGGCGAGTTTACGGGTTGTTAAACCTTCGATTCCGACCTCATTAAGCAGC
TCTAATGCGCTGTTAATCACTTTACTTTTATCTAATCTAGACATTGCGAAGTGATTCCTCCGATCCGTGG
CAGGAGGGTCGCCTGCGTCGGCAACTCGCCCAGGCTACACGAGAGCCCTCGACTGCGAAAATGCCGACCA
GGCACCACCGCACTCCAGGCTTAACCCGGTGCGACGATCCAATATTAATATTGGATCGTCGGCACCGTCA
CGGCCGTGGGAGGCGGCACGATCCGCGACGTGATGATCGGCCGCATCCCCACGGTGCTGCGCAGTGAGCT
CTACGCCATCCCGGCGTTGATCTGTGCGTTCGCACGCACAGGCCCGGTGTGAGAAGGGTCTCTGACGAGC
GGGAGAACTCCCTATCAGTGATAGAGTTTGTCCTCCCTATCAGTGATAGATAGGCTCTGGGAGTACCCGT
GTGTACGACCAGCACGGCATACATCATTTCGACGCCGAGAGATTCGCCGCCCGAAATGAGCACGATCCAT
GTCGATCTACCAAGAGTTCGTGAATAAGTATAGCCTGAGCAAGACCTTGCGGTTCGAGTTGATCCCGCAG
GGCAAAACCTTGGAAAACATTAAGGCGCGCGGGCTGATCCTGGATGATGAGAAGCGGGCCAAGGACTATA
AAAAGGCCAAGCAGATTATCGATAAATATCATCAGTTCTTCATCGAGGAAATCCTGTCGAGCGTGTGCAT
CAGCGAAGACTTGTTGCAGAACTATAGCGACGTGTACTTCAAATTGAAAAAGTCGGACGACGACAATCTG
CAAAAAGACTTCAAGTCGGCCAAAGACACCATCAAGAAACAGATTTCGGAGTACATCAAGGACTCGGAAA
AGTTCAAAAACCTGTTCAACCAGAACTTGATCGACGCGAAAAAGGGCCAGGAAAGCGATTTGATCTTGTG
GCTGAAGCAGTCGAAGGATAATGGCATTGAGTTGTTCAAGGCCAACTCGGACATTACGGACATTGACGAG
GCCCTGGAAATCATTAAATCGTTTAAGGGCTGGACCACGTACTTCAAGGGCTTCCATGAGAACCGGAAAA
ACGTGTATTCGTCGAACGACATTCCCACGTCGATCATCTACCGGATCGTCGATGACAACTTGCCCAAGTT
CTTGGAAAATAAAGCGAAATACGAGAGCTTGAAGGACAAAGCGCCGGAGGCCATTAACTATGAGCAGATC
AAGAAGGACCTGGCCGAAGAGCTGACCTTTGACATTGACTACAAGACCAGCGAGGTCAATCAGCGGGTCT
TCTCGTTGGATGAGGTCTTTGAAATCGCCAATTTCAACAACTATTTGAACCAGAGCGGCATCACCAAATT
TAATACCATTATCGGCGGGAAGTTCGTCAACGGCGAGAACACGAAGCGGAAGGGGATCAACGAATACATC
AATCTGTACTCGCAGCAGATCAACGACAAGACCCTGAAAAAGTACAAGATGAGCGTGCTGTTCAAGCAAA
TTCTGAGCGACACCGAGAGCAAGTCGTTCGTCATTGACAAGCTGGAGGATGACAGCGATGTGGTCACCAC
GATGCAGTCGTTTTACGAGCAAATCGCGGCCTTCAAGACCGTGGAGGAAAAGAGCATCAAGGAAACCCTG
AGCCTGCTGTTCGATGATCTGAAGGCGCAGAAGTTGGATCTGTCGAAAATCTACTTCAAGAACGATAAGT
CGCTGACCGACCTGAGCCAACAGGTCTTCGATGATTACAGCGTCATCGGGACCGCCGTCCTGGAGTACAT
CACCCAGCAGATTGCGCCCAAAAACCTGGACAATCCCTCGAAAAAAGAGCAGGAGCTGATTGCCAAGAAG
ACCGAGAAGGCGAAGTACTTGTCGCTGGAAACCATCAAACTGGCGCTGGAGGAGTTCAACAAGCACCGCG
ACATTGATAAACAATGCCGGTTCGAGGAGATTCTGGCCAATTTTGCCGCCATTCCCATGATCTTCGATGA
GATCGCGCAGAATAAAGACAACCTGGCGCAAATCTCGATCAAATATCAGAATCAGGGCAAAAAAGACCTG
TTACAAGCCTCGGCCGAAGACGACGTGAAAGCCATCAAGGACCTGTTGGATCAGACGAACAACTTGTTGC
ACAAGCTGAAAATTTTCCACATCAGCCAGAGCGAGGACAAGGCCAACATCTTGGACAAAGACGAGCACTT
CTACTTGGTGTTCGAAGAGTGCTACTTCGAATTGGCCAACATCGTCCCCCTGTACAATAAGATTCGCAAT
TATATTACGCAGAAGCCCTATAGCGACGAGAAATTCAAGTTGAATTTTGAAAATTCGACCCTGGCGAATG
GCTGGGACAAGAACAAAGAGCCCGACAACACCGCCATCTTGTTCATCAAGGATGATAAATATTATCTGGG
GGTGATGAACAAAAAGAATAACAAGATCTTTGATGACAAGGCCATCAAGGAGAATAAGGGCGAGGGGTAC
AAGAAAATCGTCTACAAACTGTTGCCCGGCGCCAACAAGATGTTGCCGAAGGTCTTCTTCAGCGCGAAGA
GCATTAAATTCTATAACCCCAGCGAGGACATCCTGCGCATCCGGAATCATTCGACCCACACGAAGAATGG
CAGCCCGCAAAAGGGCTACGAGAAGTTCGAGTTTAACATCGAGGATTGTCGGAAATTCATCGACTTCTAT
AAACAGTCGATCAGCAAGCACCCCGAGTGGAAGGATTTCGGCTTCCGCTTCAGCGATACCCAACGCTACA
ACAGCATCGACGAGTTTTATCGGGAAGTGGAAAACCAGGGGTACAAGTTGACCTTCGAGAACATTTCGGA
GTCGTACATTGACTCGGTCGTCAACCAAGGGAAACTGTACCTGTTCCAAATCTACAATAAGGACTTCAGC
GCGTACTCGAAAGGGCGGCCCAACTTGCACACCCTGTATTGGAAGGCCTTGTTTGACGAGCGGAACTTAC
AAGACGTCGTCTATAAACTGAACGGGGAGGCGGAGCTGTTTTACCGCAAGCAGTCGATCCCGAAAAAGAT
TACCCACCCGGCGAAGGAGGCGATCGCCAACAAAAACAAGGACAACCCGAAGAAAGAGTCGGTCTTCGAA
TACGATCTGATCAAAGACAAGCGCTTTACCGAGGACAAGTTCTTTTTCCATTGTCCGATCACCATCAATT
TTAAGAGCAGCGGCGCGAACAAGTTCAACGACGAGATCAACCTGCTGTTGAAAGAAAAGGCCAATGATGT
GCACATCCTGTCGATCGACCGGGGGGAACGGCACCTGGCCTACTACACCCTGGTGGACGGCAAGGGCAAC
ATCATCAAGCAGGATACCTTCAATATCATTGGGAACGACCGGATGAAAACGAACTACCACGACAAGCTGG
CGGCCATCGAAAAGGATCGCGACAGCGCCCGCAAGGACTGGAAGAAGATTAACAATATCAAGGAGATGAA
GGAGGGGTACTTGAGCCAGGTCGTGCACGAGATCGCCAAGCTGGTCATTGAGTACAACGCGATTGTGGTC
TTTGAAGACCTGAACTTTGGCTTCAAACGGGGGCGGTTCAAGGTCGAGAAGCAGGTGTATCAGAAGCTGG
AAAAAATGTTGATCGAGAAGCTGAACTATCTGGTGTTCAAAGACAACGAGTTTGACAAAACGGGGGGCGT
CCTGCGGGCCTACCAGTTGACCGCCCCCTTCGAAACCTTCAAGAAAATGGGCAAGCAGACGGGCATCATC
TACTACGTCCCGGCGGGCTTTACGAGCAAGATCTGTCCGGTGACCGGCTTCGTCAACCAGCTGTATCCGA
AGTATGAGAGCGTGTCGAAAAGCCAGGAGTTTTTCTCGAAGTTCGATAAAATCTGTTATAACCTGGATAA
GGGGTACTTCGAATTTTCGTTCGATTACAAAAACTTCGGGGACAAGGCGGCCAAGGGGAAATGGACGATC
GCCAGCTTCGGCTCGCGCCTGATTAACTTTCGCAACTCGGACAAGAACCATAACTGGGACACCCGGGAAG
TGTACCCGACCAAAGAATTGGAAAAACTGTTGAAGGACTATAGCATCGAGTACGGGCACGGGGAGTGCAT
CAAAGCCGCCATCTGCGGGGAAAGCGACAAGAAGTTTTTTGCGAAGCTGACCAGCGTGCTGAATACGATC
TTACAAATGCGTAATTCTAAGACCGGCACCGAGCTGGACTACCTGATCTCGCCGGTGGCGGATGTCAACG
GCAACTTCTTCGACAGCCGCCAGGCCCCGAAGAACATGCCGCAGGACGCGGATGCGAATGGCGCGTACCA
CATCGGGCTGAAAGGGCTGATGCTGCTGGGGCGGATCAAGAACAACCAGGAGGGGAAGAAGCTGAATCTG
GTGATTAAGAACGAGGAATATTTCGAGTTCGTCCAAAATCGCAACAATTGAATAACTTCGTATAATGTAT
GCTATACGAAGTTATTAATTCTGCAGAGTCCTACTAGTTCCATGAGCGTCAGACCCCGTAGAAAAGATCA
AAGGATCTTCTTGAGATCCTTTTTTTCTGCGCGTAATCTGCTGCTTGCAAACAAAAAAACCACCGCTACC
AGCGGTGGTTTGTTTGCCGGATCAAGAGCTACCAACTCTTTTTCCGAAGGTAACTGGCTTCAGCAGAGCG
CAGATACCAAATACTGTCCTTCTAGTGTAGCCGTAGTTAGGCCACCACTTCAAGAACTCTGTAGCACCGC
CTACATACCTCGCTCTGCTAATCCTGTTACCAGTGGCTGCTGCCAGTGGCGATAAGTCGTGTCTTACCGG
GTTGGACTCAAGACGATAGTTACCGGATAAGGCGCAGCGGTCGGGCTGAACGGGGGGTTCGTGCACACAG
CCCAGCTTGGAGCGAACGACCTACACCGAACTGAGATACCTACAGCGTGAGCTATGAGAAAGCGCCACGC
TTCCCGAGGGGAGAAAGGCGGACAGGTATCCGGTAAGCGGCAGGGTCGGAACAGGAGAGCGCACGAGGGA
GCTTCCAGGGGGAAACGCCTGGTATCTTTATAGTCCTGTCGGGTTTCGCCACCTCTGACTTGAGCGTCGA
TTTTTGTGATGCTCGTCAGGGGGGCGGAGCCTATGGAAAAACGCCAGCAACGCGGCCTTTTTACGGTTCC
TGGCCTTTTGCTGGCCTTTTGCTCACATGTTCTTTCCTGCGTTATCCCCTGATTCTGTGGATAACCGTAT
TACCGCCTTTGAGTGAGCTGATACCGCTCGCCGCAGCCGAACGACCGAGCGCAACGCGTGAGCCCACCAG
CTCCGTAAGTTCGGGCGCTGTGTGGCTCGTACCCGCGCATTCAGGCGGCAGGGGGTCTAACGGGTCTAAG
GCGGCGTGTACGGCCGCCACAGCGGCTCTCAGCGGCCCGGAAACGTCCTCGAAACGACGCATGTGTTCCT
CCTGGTTGGTACAGGTGGTTGGGGGTGCTCGGCTGTCGCTGGTGTTCCACCACCAGGGCTCGACGGGAGA
GCGGGGGAGTGTGCAGTTGTGGGGTGGCCCCTCAGCGAAATATCTGACTTGGAGCTCGTGTCGGACCATA
CACCGGTGATTAATCGTGGTCTACTACCAAGCGTGAGCCACGTCGCCGACGAATTTGAGCAGCTCTGGCT
GCCGTACTGGCCGCTGGCAAGCGACGATCTGCTCGAGGGGATCTACCGCCAAAGCCGCGCGTCGGCCCTA
GGCCGCCGGTACATCGAGGCGAACCCAACAGCGCTGGCAAACCTGCTGGTCGTGGACGTAGACCATCCAG
ACGCAGCGCTCCGAGCGCTCAGCGCCCGGGGGTCCCATCCGCTGCCCAACGCGATCGTGGGCAATCGCGC
CAACGGCCACGCACACGCAGTGTGGGCACTCAACGCCCCTGTTCCACGCACCGAATACGCGCGGCGTAAG
CCGCTCGCATACATGGCGGCGTGCGCCGAAGGCCTTCGGCGCGCCGTCGATGGCGACCGCAGTTACTCAG
GCCTCATGACCAAAAACCCCGGCCACATCGCCTGGGAAACGGAATGGCTCCACTCAGATCTCTACACACT
CAGCCACATCGAGGCCGAGCTCGGCGCGAACATGCCACCGCCGCGCTGGCGTCAGCAGACCACGTACAAA
GCGGCTCCGACGCCGCTAGGGCGGAATTGCGCACTGTTCGATTCCGTCAGGTTGTGGGCCTATCGTCCCG
CCCTCATGCGGATCTACCTGCCGACCCGGAACGTGGACGGACTCGGCCGCGCGATCTATGCCGAGTGCCA
CGCGCGAAACGCCGAATTTCCGTGCAACGACGTGTGTCCCGGACCGCTACCGGACAGCGAGGTCCGCGCC
ATCGCCAACAGCATTTGGCGTTGGATCACAACCAAGTCGCGCATTTGGGCGGACGGGATCGTGGTCTACG
AGGCCACACTCAGTGCGCGCCAGTCGGCCATCTCGCGGAAGGGCGCAGCAGCGCGCACGGCGGCGAGCAC
AGTTGCGCGGCGCGCAAAGTCCGCGTCAGCCATGGAGGCATTGCTATGAGCGACGGCTACAGCGACGGCT
ACAACCGGCAGCCGACTGTCCGCAAAAAGCGGCGCGTGACCGCCGCCGAAGGCGCTCGAATCACCGGACT
ATCCGAACGCCACGTCGTCCGGCTCGTGGCGCAGGAACGCAGCGAGTGGCTCGCCGAGCAGGCTGCACGC
CGCGAACGCATCCGCGCCTATCACGACGACGAGGGCCACTCTTGGCCGCAAACGGCCAAACATTTCGGGC
TGCATCTGGACACCGTTAAGCGACTCGGCTATCGGGCGAGGAAAGAGCGTGCGGCAGAACAGGAAGCGGC
TCAAAAGGCCCACAACGAAGCCGACAATCCACCGCTGTTCTAACGCAATTGGGGAGCGGGTGTCGCGGGG
GTTCCGTGGGGGGTTCCGTTGCAACGGGTCGGACAGGTAAAAGTCCTGGTAGACGCTAGTTTTCTGGTTT
GGGCCATGCCTGTCTCGTTGCGTGTTTCGTTGCGCCCGTTTTGAATACCAGCCAGACGAGACGGGGTTCT
ACGAATCTTGGTCGATACCAAGCCATTTCCGCTGAATATCGGGGAGCTCACCGCCAGAATCGGTGGTTGT
GGTGATGTACGTGGCGAACTCCGTTGTAGTGCCTGTGGTGGCATCCGTGGCGCGGCCGCGGTACCAGATC
TTTAAATCTAGATAAAGAAGTGACGCGGTCTCAAGCGTCGAGCGTCGCCAGCGTGTCGAGGATGTCGAAG
TCGTAGCCGTCGGCGCTGGCGATGTAGACCTGCTGGTCGAATTGACTGTCGCGCATACACATCGGGCCCC
GGGGCCCGTCGAACCCGACATCGTGCGCGGATGCCATCAGGTCCGGTATCTCGGGGGAGTGGGCCCGCTG
GAAGATGGCCTCGAGCGCAAGCAGACCCTCGTAACAGGATTCGGCCATCGCGTTGAGCGGTGGCGCGTCG
GCGCCGTAGCGGGCGACGTAGCTGCCCATCAGGTCCATGGCACCCGCGGTGGCCAGTGAACTGAAGTACG
CCGCGGCGACATAGAGGTTTTCGGTGGAGCCGGCGCCGCTGGCCAGCAGCATGTTCTCCTCCATCAGCGG
GCTGAACCGCGCCATGCGGTCGTGCCCGCCGGCGCGCGCGAACTCGCGGTTGAACAACACGGCGTCCTGG
CCGACGAGCAGCATCAACACGGCCTGCGCCCCCGACGCGATGGCCTTGCGGACAGGTGCGCGGAAATCGT
CGGTGCCGTACGGGACGTAGATCTCCCGTCTGAGCTCGAGGTCCAGATCTCGGCAGTACGCGCGGGCGGC
CGCGGCGGAACGGCGCGGCCAGATGTAGTCATCGCCGACCAGGCACCAGGACCGGATGCCGAAGTGGTCG
CGCAGCCAGGCGAGCGCGGGCGCGATCTGGATCTGCGGTGTCTCGCCTGTGCAGAACACGCCCGGTGTGC
GTTCACCGCCCTCGTACAACGAGGTGTAGACGTACGGGATGCGGTCGCGGACCACCGGGGAGATGCGGTT
GCGCACGGCCGAGATGTGCCAGCCGGTCACGGCGTCGAGACCGTGACCTCGCAACCGGTCGGCGACGGTC
CGGGCGACGTCGTCGCCGGGCGCTCCGCCGTCGAGCACCTCGATGGTGACCTTGCGGCCCTGCAGGCCGC
CTCGGTCGTTGACCTCCTTGGCCGCGAGCTCGGCCACGGCCTCGCACGAAGGCGCGAAGATTCCCGCTGG
CCCTTGAAGCGGAATCACCAGCCCGACGCGGAACTCAACCTCGCCGTCCTGCACTCCAGATCACCGTCGA
TCCCGTGTAGTCTGCGCTTCAAAGCTTTCTAGCAGAAATAATTCATTCTGAACAGACCCCGCCGTCGACA
CGAGGAGACACCCACCATGGCCGCCGGACAGCAGCGCCGCCCCAACCTCCTGCTGCCGTTGGTGCGTCTG
ACCCACCTCGCGGAGTCGGCGATCGAACGCGTGCTCGCGGACTCGTCGCTCAAGATCGAGGACTGGCGCG
TGCTCGACGAGTTGGCCGGACGGCGCACCGTGCCCATGAGCGATCTCGCGCAGGCCACGCTGATCACGGG
TCCGACTCTCACCAGAACCGTCGATCGCCTTGTGTCGCAAGGGATCATCTACCGGACTGCCGATCTGCAT
GACCGCCGGCGGGTGCTCGTGGCGTTGACCCCGCGGGGGCGGACGCTGCGCAACCGCCTGGTGGACGCGG
TAGCCGAGGCCGAGTGTGCGGCTTTTGAATCGTGCGGGCTGGACGTCGACCAGTTGCGCGAACTCGTCGA
CACCACCTCGAATTTGACTTCGTAACCACCCGCGCCCGGCGCGGGCGTTCACCCTTGACTTTTATTTTCA
TCTGGATATATTTCGGGTGAATGGAAAGGGGTGACCATGCCGACCTACACATTCCGTTGTTCCCACTGCG
GTCCCTTCGATCTCACCTGCGCGATCTCCGAGCGCGATGCGGCGGCGACCTGTCCGGAGTGCCGGACGCC
GGCGCGCCGGGTCTTCGGTTCGGTAGGGCTGACGACATTCACCGCGGGACATCACCGCGCATTCGACGCG
GCGTCCGCGAGCGCCGAAAGTCCCACGGTGGTGAAGTCGATTCCCGCAGGCGCGGACCGCCCGCGGGCCC
CGCGCCGCAATCCCGGTCTACCGAGTCTGCCGAGGTACTAGCGACATGGGTGGCGTCGGGCTCTTCTACG
TGGGTGCGGTGCTCATCATCGACGGGCTGATGCTGCTGGGCCGCATCAGCCCACGAGGCGCAACACCGCT
GAACTTCTTCGTCGGCGGACTGCAGGTGGTGACGCCTACGGTGCTGATCCTGCAGTCCGGCGGAGACGCG
GCCGTGATCTTCGCGGCCTCCGGGCTCTACCTGTTCGGCTTCACCTACCTGTGGGTGGCCATCAACAACG
TGACCGACTGGGACGGAGAAGGTCTCGGATGGTTCTCGCTGTTCGTCGCGATCGCCGCACTCGGCTACTC
GTGGCACGCGTTCACCGCCGAGGCCGACCCGGCGTTCGGGGTGATCTGGCTGCTGTGGGCAGTGCTGTGG
TTCATGCTGTTCCTGCTGCTCGGCCTGGGGCACGACGCACTGGGGCCCGCCGTCGGGTTCGTCGCGGTGG
CCGAAGGCGTGATCACCGCCGCCGTGCCGGCCTTCCTGATCGTGTCGGGCAACTGGGAAACCGGCCCGCT
CCCCGCCGCGGTCATCGCCGTGATCGGTTTTGCCGCAGTTGTTCTCGCATACCCCATCGGGCGCCGTCTC
GCAGCGCCGTCAGTCACCAACCCTCCACCGGCCGCGCTCGCGGCCACCACCCGATAAGAGAAAGGGAGTC
CACATATGTAACGGATCCAGCTGCAGAATTCGAAGCTTATCGATGTCGACGTAGTTACGAGATCGGCGGC
CGCATATGAGTGTGCCCACACAGGACGGAATGCACCGGTTCGTCGACGAGGACGTCTACCACGCTGACCG
GGGCTCGCTGTCGGTATCCGGCGCGAAGCTGCTGTTGCCGCCGTCGTGTCCCGCGAAATTCCGCTGGGAG
ATGGACAACACCCGGAAGCCGAAAAAGGTCTGGGACTTCGGACATGTCGCGCACAAACTGGTGCTCGGCA
AGGGTGCCGAGTTCGAGATCCTCGACCCCGAGGTGCACGGGCTGAAGGCGGACGGTACGCCGTCGGAGAA
GCCGACCGCGACGGGCATGTGGCGCAAGGCCGAGGCTGAGGCTCGCAAACAGGGCAAGGTGCCGATTCAC
GTCGACCTGTTCACGAAGGCGTACGACATGGCCGAAAAGGTGCGTCAGCACCCGACAGCCGGCCCGATCT
TCGCCAATCCTGACGGCGAGGCCGAGGTCGCGCTGTACTACACCGACCCCGAGACCGGCGTGCGGCTGCG
TGGCCGGATCGACTGGCTCACTGACGATATCGATGATTACAAGACGTCGATGACCGCGAACCCGGCCGAG
CTGAAAACCAAGTTCTACAAGCTCGGCTATTTCATGCAGGCGGCCTGGTACATCGATCTACTGGTCGCCC
TCGGGCTCGCCGAGAACCCGCGATTCCGGTTCATCACGCAGGAGAAAGAACCGCCCTACGTCGTGACTCC
GATCCAGTACGACGACGAGGCGATCGAAGAGGGGCGGCGCCGCAACCGCCAGGCGATCCGGCTCTACGCC
GACTGCATGGAATCGGGCAAGTGGCCTGACTACAGCGACGACGTGGTCACGATCAGCCTGCCCTCGTGGG
GGCTGCCGCGACCGCAGACCGTCGGCGACGTCGTCACCGACAGCTATATCTACGACACCGACCCGCTCGA
AGAGGCCGACCCGATTGAAGGGGATTACATCTATGGCTGAAAATGCTGTCACCAAGCAGGATTCGCCCAA
GGCACCCGAGACGATCTCGCAAGTGCTGCAGGTGCTCGTGCCGCAGCTGGCGCGTGCAGTGCCCAAGGGT
ATGGACCCCGACCGCATCGCGCGGATCGTGCAAACCGAGATCCGCAAGTCGCGCAACGCGAAAGCTGCTG
GCATCGCTAAGCAGTCCCTCGACGACTGCACGCAAGAGTCATTTGCCGGTGCGCTGCTGACCTCGGCCGC
GCTCGGTCTCGAGCCCGGTGTCAACGGCGAGTGCTACCTCGTGCCCTACCGCGACACCCGGCGCGGCGTG
GTCGAGTGCCAGCTGATCATCGGCTACCAGGGCATCGTCAAACTGTTCTGGCAGCACCCGCGCGCCTCCC
GGATCGACGCGCAGTGGGTCGGCGCGAACGACGAATTCCATTACACCATGGGCCTCAATCCGACGCTGAA
ACACGTGAAGGCCAAGGGTGATCGGGGTAATCCGGTCTACTTCTACGCGATCGTCGAGGTGACCGGCGCT
GAGCCGCTGTGGGACGTGTTCACCGCCGACGAGATCAGGGAATTGCGTCGCGGCAAGGTCGGATCCTCGG
GCGACATCAAGGACCCGCAGCGCTGGATGGAGCGGAAGACCGCGCTCAAACAGGTGCTGAAGCTGGCACC
GAAGACGACGCGGCTCGACGCGGCGATCCGCGCCGACGATCGCCCGGGCACCGACCTGTCACAGTCGCAG
GCGCTCGCGCTGCCGTCGACCGTCAAGCCGACGGCCGACTACATCGACGGCGAGATCGCCGAGCCGCACG
AGGTCGATACGCCACCGAAGTCGTCGCGCGCACAACGCGCGCAGCGCGCCACCGCGCCGGCGCCCGACGT
GCAGATGGCCAATCCCGATCAGCTGAAGCGCCTCGGCGAGATCCAGAAGGCCGAAAAGTACAACGACGCC
GATTGGTTCAAGTTCCTCGCCGATTCGGCCGGCGTCAAAGCCACGCGCGCCGCCGACCTCACGTTCGACG
AGGCGAAGGCTGTCATCGACATGTTCGACGGGCCCAACGCATGAGCGCCCCGGCGAATTCCGACGCGGTG
GTTGATCTGCAACTAGCGTACGATCGACTGCCAGGCATCAAATAAAACGAAAGGCTCAGTCGAAAGACTG
GGCCTTTCGTTTTATGCCATCATGGCCGCGGTGATCAGCTAGCCACCTGACGTCGGGGGGGGGGGAAAGC
CACGTTGTGTCTCAAAATCTCTGATGTTACATTGCACAAGATAAAAATATATCATCATGAACAATAAAAC
TGTCTGCTTACATAAACAGTAATACAAGGGGTGTTATGAGCCATATTCAACGGGAAACGTCTTGCTCGAG
GCCGCGATTAAATTCCAACATGGATGCTGATTTATATGGGTATAAATGGGCTCGCGATAATGTCGGGCAA
TCAGGTGCGACAATCTATCGCTTGTATGGGAAGCCCCATGCGCCAGAGTTGTTTCTGAAACATGGCAAAG
GTAGCGTTGCCAATGATGTTACAGATGAGATGGTCAGACTAAACTGGCTGACGGAATTTATGCCTCTTCC
GACCATCAAGCATTTTATCCGTACTCCTGATGATGCATGGTTACTCACCACTGCGATCCCCGGGAAAACA
GCATTCCAGGTATTAGAAGAATATCCTGATTCAGGTGAAAATATTGTTGATGCGCTGGCAGTGTTCCTGC
GCCGGTTGCATTCGATTCCTGTTTGTAATTGTCCTTTTAACAGCGATCGCGTATTTCGTCTCGCTCAGGC
GCAATCACGAATGAATAACGGTTTGGTTGATGCGAGTGATTTTGATGACGAGCGTAATGGCTGGCCTGTT
GAACAAGTCTGGAAAGAAATGCATAATCTTTTGCCATTCTCACCGGATTCAGTCGTCACTCATGGTGATT
TCTCACTTGATAACCTTATTTTTGACGAGGGGAAATTAATAGGTTGTATTGATGTTGGACGAGTCGGAAT
CGCAGACCGATACCAGGATCTTGCCATCCTATGGAACTGCCTCGGTGAGTTTTCTCCTTCATTACAGAAA
CGGCTTTTTCAAAAATATGGTATTGATAATCCTGATATGAATAAATTGCAGTTTCATTTGATGCTCGATG
AGTTTTTCTAATCAGAATTGGTTAATTGGTTGTAACACTGGCAGAGCATTACGCTGACTTGACGGGACGG
CGGCTTTGTTGAATAAATCGAACTTTTGCTGAGTTGAAGGATCAGATCACGCATCTTCCCGACAACGCAG
ACCGTTCCGTGGCAAAGCAAAAGTTCAAAATCACCAACTGGTCCACCTACAACAAAGCTCTCACCAACCG
TGGCTCCCTCACTTTCTGGCTGGATGATGGGGCGATTCAGGCCTGGTATGAGTCAGCAACACCTTCTTCA
CGAGGCAGACCTCACTAGTGGCCATGATGGCATAAAACGAAAGGCCCAGTCTTTCGACTGAGCCTTTCGT
TTTATTTGATGCCTGGCAGTCGATCGTACGCTAGTTAACTACGTCGACATCGATAAGCTTGGCGTGAATT
C
